>Addgene plasmid #147713 | pAc5.1B-lambdaN-HA-DmNot2-del393-429-W556E-dsRNAres_U | depositor full sequence | sequence record 290160 | Full Sequence
CTTCAAGGAATTAATTCTATATTCTAAAAACACAAATGATACTTCTAAAAAAAATCATGAATGGCATCAA
CTCTGAATCAAATCTTTGCAGATGCACCTACTTCTCATTTCCACTGTCACATCATTTTTCCAGATCTCGC
TGCCTGTTATGTGGCCCACAAACCAAGACACGTTTTATGGCCATTAAAGCTGGCTGATCGTCGCCAAACA
CCAAATACATATCAATATGTACATTCGAGAAAGAAGCGATCAAAGAAGCGTCTTCGGGCGAGTAGGAGAA
TGCGGAGGAGAAGGAGAACGAGCTGATCTAGTATCTCTCCACAATCCAATGCCAACTGACCAACTGGCCA
TATTCGGAGCAATTTGAAGCCAATTTCCATCGCCTGGCGATCGCTCCATTCTTGGCTATATGTTTTTCAC
CGTTCCCGGGGCCATTTTCAAAGACTCGTCGGTAAGATAAGATTGTGTCACTCGCTGTCTCTCTTCATTT
GTCGAAGAATGCTGAGGAATTTCGCGATGACGTCGGCGAGTATTTTGAAGAATGAGAATAATTTGTATTT
ATACGAAAATCAGTTAGTGGAATTTTCTACAAAAACATGTTATCTATAGATAATTTTGTTGCAAAATATG
TTGACTATGACAAAGATTGTATGTATATACCTTTAATGTATTCTCATTTTCTTATGTATTTATAATGGCA
ATGATGATACTGATGATATTTTAAGATGATGCCAGACCACAGGCTGATTTCTGCGTCTTTTGCCGAACGC
AGTGCATGTGCGGTTGTTGTTTTTTGGAATAGTTTCAATTTTCGGACTGTCCGCTTTGATTTCAGTTTCT
TGGCTTATTCAAAAAGCAAAGTAAAGCCAAAAAAGCGAGATGGCAATACCAAATGCGGCAAAACGGTAGT
GGAAGGAAAGGGGTGCGGGGCAGCGGAAGGAAGGGTGGGGCGGGGCGTGGCGGGGTCTGTGGCTGGGCGC
GACGTCACCGACGTTGGAGCCACTCCTTTGACCATGTGTGCGTGTGTGTATTATTCGTGTCTCGCCACTC
GCCGGTTGTTTTTTTCTTTTTATCTCGCTCTCTCTAGCGCCATCTCGTACGCATGCTCAACGCACCGCAT
GTTGCCGTGTCCTTTATGCGTCATTTTGGCTCGAAATAGGCAATTATTTAAACAAAGATTAGTCAACGAA
AACGCTAAAATAAATAAGTCTACAATATGGTTACTTATTGCCATGTGTGTGCAGCCAACGATAGCAACAA
AAGCAACAACACAGTGGCTTTCCCTCTTTCACTTTTTGTTTGCAAGCGCGTGCGAGCAAGACGGCACGAC
CGGCAAACGCAATTACGCTGACAAAGAGCAGACGAAGTTTTGGCCGAAAAACATCAAGGCGCCTGATACG
AATGCATTTGCAATAACAATTGCGATATTTAATATTGTTTATGAAGCTGTTTGACTTCAAAACACACAAA
AAAAAAAATAAAACAAATTATTTGAAAGAGAATTAGGAATCGGACAGCTTATCGTTACGGGCTAACAGCA
CACCGAGACGAAATAGCTTACCTGACGTCACAGCCTCTGGAAGAACTGCCGCCAAGCAGAGAGAGAGAGA
AAAAGAGGGAGAGCAGCTTAGACCGCATGTGCTTGTGTGTGAGGCGTCTCTCTCTTCGTCTCCTGTTTGC
GCAAACGCATAGACTGCACTGAGAAAATCGATTACCTATTTTTTATGAATGAATATTTGCACTATTACTA
TTCAAAACTATTAAGATAGCAATCACATTCAATAGCCAAATACTATACCACCTGAGCGATGCAACGAAAT
GATCAATTTGAGCAAAAATGCTGCATATTTAGGACGGCATCATTATAGAAATGCTTCTTGCTGTGTACTT
TTCTCTCGTCTGGCAGCTGTTTCGCCGTTATTGTTAAAACCGGCTTAAGTTAGGTGTGTTTTCTACGACT
AGTGATGCCCCTACTAGAAGATGTGTGTTGCACAAATGTCCCTGAATAACCAATTTGAAGTGCAGATAGC
AGTAAACGTAAGCTAATATGAATATTATTTAACTGTAATGTTTTAATATCGCTGGACATTACTAATAAAC
CCACTATAAACACATGTACATATGTATGTTTTGGCATACAATGAGTAGTTGGGGAAAAAATGTGTAAAAG
CACCGTGACCATCACAGCATAAAGATAACCAGCTGAAGTATCGAATATGAGTAACCCCCAAATTGAATCA
CATGCCGCAACTGATAGGACCCATGGAAGTACACTCTTCATGGCGATATACAAGACACACACAAGCACGA
ACACCCAGTTGCGGAGGAAATTCTCCGTAAATGAAAACCCAATCGGCGAACAATTCATACCCATATATGG
TAAAAGTTTTGAACGCGACTTGAGAGCGGAGAGCATTGCGGCTGATAAGGTTTTAGCGCTAAGCGGGCTT
TATAAAACGGGCTGCGGGACCAGTTTTCATATCACTACCGTTTGAGTTCTTGTGCTGTGTGGATACTCCT
CCCGACACAAAGCCGCTCCATCAGCCAGCAGTCGTCTAATCCAGAGACCCCGGATCGGGGTACCAACATG
GACGCACAAACACGACGACGTGAGCGTCGCGCTGAGAAACAAGCTCAATGGAAAGCTGCAAACGGTGGAT
CTCCTCCACATATGGCTTACCCATACGATGTTCCAGATTACGCTCCTCCAAGCTTGATGGCGAATTTAAA
TTTTCAACAACCCCCGAGAAGTATAGCGAACGCGGCGTTAGCTGGCCGGACAACAGGCGGATTCGGTGGT
AGCTCCCTGGCTGGCCATGTGACGCCCACGTCGGGCATGTTTCAAACCGACTTCGCCAACTCCTATCCAG
GAACGGCGAACTACGGACAGGCGCCGCAGCAGCAGCAACAACAGCAGCAGCAGCCCCAACTGTCGCCGAA
CCGGAATGCCCAGCTGTCGGTCGGCGGACCCGCCATCTCGAGCGGCAACCGCAACGCCAACCTCTTCGGC
CAGCGTCAGTTTGTGGAGCGGCGAGCCATGCAAGGATTGGGCAGTGGCCCCATGTCGAACATGGGCAACT
TCATGCAGACGGGTCGCGGCGGCTACGGAACGGGCGGAGGCGGTGGCGGTCCTTTGAATAACTTCCACGT
GTTCGGCGGCGGCGGTGGTAGCGACACCTCCACGCCTGCCCTGCTCGATCCCACGGAGTTCCCCTCCTTG
ACCAACGCTCGTGGACAAAATGATCAAACGTTGCCGCAGTCCAACCCCTTGCAACCCCCCGGATCCAAGC
CGTACGGAAACTTTTTCACGTCATTCGGAATGGTCAAACAGCCCACCAGTGAACAGAGCGAATTTACCAT
GTCAAATGAAGATTTTCCAGCCCTTCCCGGAACGCAGAATTCCGATGGAACGACCAATGCCGTCGGTTCC
GTGGCTGGCACGGGCGGAAGCGGCGGAGCTAGCACGGAAAATCATCTGGATGGAACCGAGAAACCCATGA
ACTCCATCGTCGTGTCCGGCAGTGCCTCCGGATCCTCCGGAAGCAATGTGGGAGTCGTCGGAGGAAACGG
ACTGGGAGCTGTCGGATCGGGAATTGGTGGACTGGCGGTCGGAGGAGGAGGCGGCGCGGGATCCAGTGGC
GGAGGCGGCGTGGGAGGAAACGCGGCTTCCGGAGTCGTGGGAGGTAGCCACGTTGGCTTGGTCGGATCGA
ATTCCGGAATCGGAGGAGTGAATTCCGTTCCGAATTCCAACGCTATGATGGGAGTTGGAGGAGGATTGGG
TTCGGGCTCCGGATCCTCAGGTTCCGGCGCCGGAGGAGAACACTTGAATGACAACAGCTCCAATGACAAG
CTCGTTAAATCCGGAGTCCAGACATCCCCGGACGGTAAAGTGGATCTCACGGGTTTAGGCCTGAACCTGA
ACTCGCAGGAGAGCTTGCATACAACCTTCGCTGGCCCCTTCGTAGCACAGCCCTGCAGAGCACAAGACGT
TGAGTTCAACGTGCCACCCGAATATCTGATTAACTTTGCGATAAGAGACAAACTAACAGCGCCGGTACTG
AAAAAGCTGCAAGAAGACCTGCTCTTTTTCCTTTTTTACACGAACATCGGCGATATGATGCAATTGATGG
CAGCTGCTGAATTGCATAGTCGCGAGTGGCGATACCACGTGGAGGAGAAAATATGGATAACTCGAATTCC
TGGCATTGATCAATATGAAAAAAATGGTACAAAAGAGCGCGGCACCTTCTACTACTTTGATGCGCAAAGT
GAGAAACGTTTGTCCAAGGTTTTCCAAATAGATCCCGAGAAATTAGATAAATGTCCCAATATAAGTGCGT
TTATGAATGGACAGTCTGTATAATCTAGAGGGCCCGCGGTTCGAAGGTAAGCCTATCCCTAACCCTCTCC
TCGGTCTCGATTCTACGCGTACCGGTCATCATCACCATCACCATTGAGTTTAAACCCGCTGATCAGCCTC
GACTGTGCCTTCTAAGGCCTGAGCTCGCTGATCAGCCTCGATCGAGGATCCAGACATGATAAGATACATT
GATGAGTTTGGACAAACCACAACTAGAATGCAGTGAAAAAAATGCTTTATTTGTGAAATTTGTGATGCTA
TTGCTTTATTTGTAACCATTATAAGCTGCAATAAACAAGTTAACAACAACAATTGCATTCATTTTATGTT
TCAGGTTCAGGGGGAGGTGTGGGAGGTTTTTTAAAGCAAGTAAAACCTCTACAAATGTGGTATGGCTGAT
TATGATCAGTCGACCGATGCCCTTGAGAGCCTTCAACCCAGTCAGCTCCTTCCGGTGGGCGCGGGGCATG
ACTATCGTCGCCGCACTTATGACTGTCTTCTTTATCATGCAACTCGTAGGACAGGTGCCGGCAGCGCTCT
GGGTCATTTTCGGCGAGGACCGCTTTCGCTGGAGCGCGACGATGATCGGCCTGTCGCTTGCGGTATTCGG
AATCTTGCACGCCCTCGCTCAAGCCTTCGTCACTGGTCCCGCCACCAAACGTTTCGGCGAGAAGCAGGCC
ATTATCGCCGGCATGGCGGCCGACGCGCTGGGCTACGTCTTGCTGGCGTTCGCGACGCGAGGCTGGATGG
CCTTCCCCATTATGATTCTTCTCGCTTCCGGCGGCATCGGGATGCCCGCGTTGCAGGCCATGCTGTCCAG
GCAGGTAGATGACGACCATCAGGGACAGCTTCAAGGATCGCTCGCGGCTCTTACCAGCCAGCAAAAGGCC
AGGAACCGTAAAAAGGCCGCGTTGCTGGCGTTTTTCCATAGGCTCCGCCCCCCTGACGAGCATCACAAAA
ATCGACGCTCAAGTCAGAGGTGGCGAAACCCGACAGGACTATAAAGATACCAGGCGTTTCCCCCTGGAAG
CTCCCTCGTGCGCTCTCCTGTTCCGACCCTGCCGCTTACCGGATACCTGTCCGCCTTTCTCCCTTCGGGA
AGCGTGGCGCTTTCTCAATGCTCACGCTGTAGGTATCTCAGTTCGGTGTAGGTCGTTCGCTCCAAGCTGG
GCTGTGTGCACGAACCCCCCGTTCAGCCCGACCGCTGCGCCTTATCCGGTAACTATCGTCTTGAGTCCAA
CCCGGTAAGACACGACTTATCGCCACTGGCAGCAGCCACTGGTAACAGGATTAGCAGAGCGAGGTATGTA
GGCGGTGCTACAGAGTTCTTGAAGTGGTGGCCTAACTACGGCTACACTAGAAGGACAGTATTTGGTATCT
GCGCTCTGCTGAAGCCAGTTACCTTCGGAAAAAGAGTTGGTAGCTCTTGATCCGGCAAACAAACCACCGC
TGGTAGCGGTGGTTTTTTTGTTTGCAAGCAGCAGATTACGCGCAGAAAAAAAGGATCTCAAGAAGATCCT
TTGATCTTTTCTACGGGGTCTGACGCTCAGTGGAACGAAAACTCACGTTAAGGGATTTTGGTCATGAGAT
TATCAAAAAGGATCTTCACCTAGATCCTTTTAAATTAAAAATGAAGTTTTAAATCAATCTAAAGTATATA
TGAGTAAACTTGGTCTGACAGTTACCAATGCTTAATCAGTGAGGCACCTATCTCAGCGATCTGTCTATTT
CGTTCATCCATAGTTGCCTGACTCCCCGTCGTGTAGATAACTACGATACGGGAGGGCTTACCATCTGGCC
CCAGTGCTGCAATGATACCGCGAGACCCACGCTCACCGGCTCCAGATTTATCAGCAATAAACCAGCCAGC
CGGAAGGGCCGAGCGCAGAAGTGGTCCTGCAACTTTATCCGCCTCCATCCAGTCTATTAATTGTTGCCGG
GAAGCTAGAGTAAGTAGTTCGCCAGTTAATAGTTTGCGCAACGTTGTTGCCATTGCTGCAGGCATCGTGG
TGTCACGCTCGTCGTTTGGTATGGCTTCATTCAGCTCCGGTTCCCAACGATCAAGGCGAGTTACATGATC
CCCCATGTTGTGCAAAAAAGCGGTTAGCTCCTTCGGTCCTCCGATCGTTGTCAGAAGTAAGTTGGCCGCA
GTGTTATCACTCATGGTTATGGCAGCACTGCATAATTCTCTTACTGTCATGCCATCCGTAAGATGCTTTT
CTGTGACTGGTGAGTACTCAACCAAGTCATTCTGAGAATAGTGTATGCGGCGACCGAGTTGCTCTTGCCC
GGCGTCAACACGGGATAATACCGCGCCACATAGCAGAACTTTAAAAGTGCTCATCATTGGAAAACGTTCT
TCGGGGCGAAAACTCTCAAGGATCTTACCGCTGTTGAGATCCAGTTCGATGTAACCCACTCGTGCACCCA
ACTGATCTTCAGCATCTTTTACTTTCACCAGCGTTTCTGGGTGAGCAAAAACAGGAAGGCAAAATGCCGC
AAAAAAGGGAATAAGGGCGACACGGAAATGTTGAATACTCATACTCTTCCTTTTTCAATATTATTGAAGC
ATTTATCAGGGTTATTGTCTCATGAGCGGATACATATTTGAATGTATTTAGAAAAATAAACAAATAGGGG
TTCCGCGCACATTTCCCCGAAAAGTGCCACCTGACGTCTAAGAAACCATTATTATCATGACATTAACCTA
TAAAAATAGGCGTATCACGAGGCCCTTTCGT
Features (pLannotate 1.2.2; 11 found; start..end, strand, type, name):
     56..2568    +  promoter       Ac5 promoter: Drosophila melanogaster actin 5C promoter
   2588..2653    +  CDS            N (fragment): REGN_LAMBD - Experimental evidence at protein level: Swiss-Prot protein existence level 1. Plays a role as a transcriptional antitermination factor that allows the virus to initiate its lytic phase. Activates expression of the delayed viral early genes by modifying host RNA polymerase (RNAP) into a form that is resistant to termination signals. This antitermination function requires the host NusA protein which serves to stabilize the interaction between antitermination protein N and host RNA polymerase. From Escherichia phage lambda (Bacteriophage lambda).
   2678..2704    +  CDS            3xHA (fragment): three tandem HA epitope tags
   2717..4360    +  CDS            Rga (fragment): RGA_DROME - Also known as Not2 From Drosophila melanogaster (Fruit fly).
   4386..4427    +  CDS            V5 tag: epitope tag from simian virus 5
   4527..4661    -  polyA_signal   SV40 poly(A) signal: SV40 polyadenylation signal
   4684..4768    -  CDS            large T antigen (fragment): large T antigen from SV40 (simian virus 40)
   4769..5239    +  CDS            TcR (fragment): tetracycline efflux protein; tet; confers resistance to tetracycline
   5283..5871    -  rep_origin     ori: high-copy-number ColE1/pMB1/pBR322/pUC origin of replication
   6042..6902    -  CDS            AmpR: β-lactamase; bla; confers resistance to ampicillin, carbenicillin, and related antibiotics
   6903..7007    -  promoter       AmpR promoter: bla
