[The description below was written by a language model from this plasmid's Addgene catalogue record and pLannotate feature annotations shown in this document.]
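Description:
pAc5.1B-lambdaN-HA-DmNot2-del393-429-W556E-dsRNAres_U is a 7.1 kb insect-cell expression plasmid. The catalogue lists the backbone as unknown, but the name and the annotated parts point to a pAc5.1B-type vector. It is maintained in E. coli through a ColE1/pUC-family origin and selected with ampicillin via the bla gene and its own promoter. The catalogue calls it low copy, although the origin is annotated as a high-copy type. A partial tetracycline-resistance fragment and a short SV40 large T fragment are also detected and appear to be non-functional backbone remnants.

Expression is driven by the constitutive Drosophila actin 5C promoter. The open reading frame begins with a short fragment of the bacteriophage lambda N protein, the peptide that binds boxB RNA hairpins, followed by an HA epitope (annotated as a partial 3xHA match) and then the Drosophila melanogaster Not2 (Regena/Rga) coding sequence. Not2 is a subunit of the NOT module of the CCR4-NOT deadenylase complex. As named, this variant carries an internal deletion of residues 393–429 and a W556E substitution, and it has been recoded to resist dsRNA-mediated knockdown. A V5 tag sequence lies downstream, but the record does not show whether it is translated in frame. An SV40 polyadenylation signal follows; it is annotated on the reverse strand.

The design fits two types of experiment in Drosophila cultured cells. One is lambdaN-boxB tethering, in which the fusion is recruited to a boxB-containing reporter mRNA to test its effect on expression or decay. The other is complementation, in which the dsRNA-resistant mutant is expressed while endogenous Not2 is depleted. The associated publication suggests the mutations probe NOT-module assembly, though the record does not state their specific effect.
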