Addgene plasmid #147713: pAc5.1B-lambdaN-HA-DmNot2-del393-429-W556E-dsRNAres_U
Purpose: Insect Expression of DmNot2-del393-429-W556E-dsRNAres
Depositing lab: Elisa Izaurralde. Depositing organization: Max Planck Institute for Developmental Biology. Publication: Structure and assembly of the NOT module of the human CCR4-NOT complex. Boland A, Chen Y, Raisch T, Jonas S, Kuzuoglu-Ozturk D, Wohlbold L, Weichenrieder O, Izaurralde E. Nat Struct Mol Biol. 2013 Nov;20(11):1289-97. doi: 10.1038/nsmb.2681. Epub 2013 Oct 13. PubMed 24121232.
Backbone
  Vector backbone: Unknown
  Vector type: Insect Expression
Growth in bacteria
  Bacterial resistance: Ampicillin, 100 μg/mL
  Growth temperature: 37°C
  Growth strain: DH5alpha
  Copy number: Low Copy
Gene/Insert
  Gene/Insert name: DmNot2-del393-429-W556E-dsRNAres (alt names: regena (rga); CG2138, CG2161)
  Species: D. melanogaster (fly)
  Entrez Gene: Rga (a.k.a. Dmel_CG2161, CG2138, CG2161, Dmel\CG2161, NOT2, Not2, RGA, l(3)03834, not2)
  Cloning method: Unknown
Terms and licenses: Academic/Nonprofit Terms; Industry Terms: Not Available to Industry
Depositor comments: ORF extracted from NCBI NM_169080.1. Plasmids from this collection were made available to the research community and donated after the lab closed. Please note that the sequence provided by the depositing laboratory may be theoretical/predicted or based on Sanger sequencing results. There may be discrepancies between sequencing results obtained by Addgene and the depositor sequence. If an Addgene verified sequence is not available, please contact before placing your order to request that our lab fully sequence the plasmid.
How to cite: pAc5.1B-lambdaN-HA-DmNot2-del393-429-W556E-dsRNAres_U was a gift from Elisa Izaurralde (Addgene plasmid # 147713 ; http://n2t.net/addgene:147713 ; RRID:Addgene_147713)
